>Addgene plasmid #82665 | p250_LTJ_2kbFoxp3wtTemplate | depositor full sequence | sequence record 163602 | p250_LTJ_2kbFoxp3wtTemplate sequence 4675 bps
TCGCGCGTTTCGGTGATGACGGTGAAAACCTCTGACACATGCAGCTCCCGGAGACGGTCACAGCTTGTCT
GTAAGCGGATGCCGGGAGCAGACAAGCCCGTCAGGGCGCGTCAGCGGGTGTTGGCGGGTGTCGGGGCTGG
CTTAACTATGCGGCATCAGAGCAGATTGTACTGAGAGTGCACCATATGCGGTGTGAAATACCGCACAGAT
GCGTAAGGAGAAAATACCGCATCAGGCGCCATTCGCCATTCAGGCTGCGCAACTGTTGGGAAGGGCGATC
GGTGCGGGCCTCTTCGCTATTACGCCAGCTGGCGAAAGGGGGATGTGCTGCAAGGCGATTAAGTTGGGTA
ACGCCAGGGTTTTCCCAGTCACGACGTTGTAAAACGACGGCCAGTGAATTCCCCGGGACTCCAGTTCCAG
TGGATCCAATGCACTTTTCTGCCTTCCACAGGTACCAGGCACACATGCGATGCCCAGACATGCATGCAGG
CAAAACTCCCGTATACCTAAAATAAAATGCAAGCTGACTTGGCAGTAATCTCAGCCCATCCTGTGCTACA
TAGTACATGTTAGACTAGCCTGTACTACATGCTACATAGTACATGTTAGACTAGCCTGTACTACATGCTA
CATAGTACATGTTAGACTAGCCTGTACTACAGAGCAAGAGCCCACCTACATAAATATCCAACCAAGCAAG
CAATCATTTTTTAAAGTAAAATGGAAGACTCAGTGTGGTGGCGCACGCACGCCTTTAATCCTAGAACTCG
GGAGGCAGATGCAGGCAGATCTCTGTGAGTTCGAAGCCAGTCTGGTCTACAGAGCCTGGTCTATACACTG
AGCTCCAGGACAGCCAAGACTACACAGAGAAACCCTGTCTGGAAGAAAAAAAAAATATATATATATATAT
ATATATATATACATAAAATAAAAAGTGGAAGCCAGATGTGGTGGCACACACTTATAATCCTAGCACTCCA
GAGGTAGAACTAGGCTAGAAGGTGCAAGGCCAACTAGAGATATATAGTGAGACTGTCTCAGACAAAACGA
AAATGAATAGGCAAACACTCAGGAGGCAGAGGAAGTGCATCTCTGAGAGCTGCAGGCCAGTCAGGGCTAC
ATAGTAAGACCCTGTCAATAATAATAATAATGGCAATAATAATTTTAAGACCAAAATAAATAGACATGGA
TGAAGGGGGAAAGGAATGAGAAGAAGGAAGATAAGCGATGAGGGAGGAGATAGGGTGAAAGTGGTCTGTA
TGTATTACATACATGTACAAAATTGTCTAAAAACAAGTTTAACTAATAAGAAAATACAAACTAATGTTTG
AAAGGCTACAATGAAATGACAAGCTTAAGTGTCTCGATTACCACACCCCTCCCAACCCCTCAGGCGTCAA
TGGACAAGAGCTCTTGCTGCATCGTAGCCACCAGTACTCAGGGCAGTGTGCTCCCGGCCTGGTCTGCTCC
TCGGGAGGCTCCAGACGGCGGCCTGTTTGCAGTGCGGAGGCACCTCTGGGGAAGCCATGGCAATAGTTCC
TTCCCAGGTCAGTGGAGTCCACACCCCAGTGCCAGGGGGTACAAAGGAGCTCCCCCACCCCCCTCACCCC
CACTAAGAGCTGGGAGGAAACTGCACCTGAGTTTATTAGGCTTAGAAGCCCTCAACTGTTATAAATGCAT
AGCCTTGGGCCCCGTGTTTTGGGGGATTGGAGCCAGGCCTGACCTATTTGGCATCTGCTACTTCATTCAG
TCACCATGAGGGAGGAGCCTGGCCAAGTGAGTCCAAAGAGCCCTCTCTTCCGTCCCCACCTCCAGGAAGT
CAGGTGCACTCAACCAAGCTAACCAACCCTCTCCCACCTGTCAGGCCTGGGTTGTGAGTTTACCAGGGAC
CATAGATATTTGGTGTCAGGCTGGCTATGCCACTTGAGCTGCTTACATGCCTTTGATGTACAAATTACTT
GACTCCTTTTTAAAGTGAGGAGAGCTATTTGGCAGGAGTACTGCAAAGAAGACACAGCTTACGGCGGGTA
CTCAGTAAACAGTACTATGTGTGAGCATAGACTGTCCCTCCCCCCTTGGTGCTAGTGGTAGGAATTGAGA
CCTTGGATTCCTGATGCAGACAAAGGTGGGGTAGGGGGTGAGGAGGCCAAAGGCTCTGATCTATGCCAAC
CTTCTGCAGAGTTCTTCCACAACATGGACTACTTCAAGTACCACAATATGCGACCCCCTTTCACCTATGC
CACCCTTATCCGATGGGTAAGCAGGGCAATAGAGGCCCAGCAGCTGGTGGGCGGCAGGGGGGGAGTTGTG
GTGGGGAGTGCTTGCCTCCTACATTGCACCAAGAGCAGAATTCACCCATTAACAAACCTCAGCTCTGAGG
AGCCCCAAGATGTGATCCTTCTTGATGAATTCGTCGACTGCAGAGGCCTGCATGCAAGCTTGGCGTAATC
ATGGTCATAGCTGTTTCCTGTGTGAAATTGTTATCCGCTCACAATTCCACACAACATACGAGCCGGAAGC
ATAAAGTGTAAAGCCTGGGGTGCCTAATGAGTGAGCTAACTCACATTAATTGCGTTGCGCTCACTGCCCG
CTTTCCAGTCGGGAAACCTGTCGTGCCAGCTGCATTAATGAATCGGCCAACGCGCGGGGAGAGGCGGTTT
GCGTATTGGGCGCTCTTCCGCTTCCTCGCTCACTGACTCGCTGCGCTCGGTCGTTCGGCTGCGGCGAGCG
GTATCAGCTCACTCAAAGGCGGTAATACGGTTATCCACAGAATCAGGGGATAACGCAGGAAAGAACATGT
GAGCAAAAGGCCAGCAAAAGGCCAGGAACCGTAAAAAGGCCGCGTTGCTGGCGTTTTTCCATAGGCTCCG
CCCCCCTGACGAGCATCACAAAAATCGACGCTCAAGTCAGAGGTGGCGAAACCCGACAGGACTATAAAGA
TACCAGGCGTTTCCCCCTGGAAGCTCCCTCGTGCGCTCTCCTGTTCCGACCCTGCCGCTTACCGGATACC
TGTCCGCCTTTCTCCCTTCGGGAAGCGTGGCGCTTTCTCATAGCTCACGCTGTAGGTATCTCAGTTCGGT
GTAGGTCGTTCGCTCCAAGCTGGGCTGTGTGCACGAACCCCCCGTTCAGCCCGACCGCTGCGCCTTATCC
GGTAACTATCGTCTTGAGTCCAACCCGGTAAGACACGACTTATCGCCACTGGCAGCAGCCACTGGTAACA
GGATTAGCAGAGCGAGGTATGTAGGCGGTGCTACAGAGTTCTTGAAGTGGTGGCCTAACTACGGCTACAC
TAGAAGAACAGTATTTGGTATCTGCGCTCTGCTGAAGCCAGTTACCTTCGGAAAAAGAGTTGGTAGCTCT
TGATCCGGCAAACAAACCACCGCTGGTAGCGGTGGTTTTTTTGTTTGCAAGCAGCAGATTACGCGCAGAA
AAAAAGGATCTCAAGAAGATCCTTTGATCTTTTCTACGGGGTCTGACGCTCAGTGGAACGAAAACTCACG
TTAAGGGATTTTGGTCATGAGATTATCAAAAAGGATCTTCACCTAGATCCTTTTAAATTAAAAATGAAGT
TTTAAATCAATCTAAAGTATATATGAGTAAACTTGGTCTGACAGTTACCAATGCTTAATCAGTGAGGCAC
CTATCTCAGCGATCTGTCTATTTCGTTCATCCATAGTTGCCTGACTCCCCGTCGTGTAGATAACTACGAT
ACGGGAGGGCTTACCATCTGGCCCCAGTGCTGCAATGATACCGCGAGACCCACGCTCACCGGCTCCAGAT
TTATCAGCAATAAACCAGCCAGCCGGAAGGGCCGAGCGCAGAAGTGGTCCTGCAACTTTATCCGCCTCCA
TCCAGTCTATTAATTGTTGCCGGGAAGCTAGAGTAAGTAGTTCGCCAGTTAATAGTTTGCGCAACGTTGT
TGCCATTGCTACAGGCATCGTGGTGTCACGCTCGTCGTTTGGTATGGCTTCATTCAGCTCCGGTTCCCAA
CGATCAAGGCGAGTTACATGATCCCCCATGTTGTGCAAAAAAGCGGTTAGCTCCTTCGGTCCTCCGATCG
TTGTCAGAAGTAAGTTGGCCGCAGTGTTATCACTCATGGTTATGGCAGCACTGCATAATTCTCTTACTGT
CATGCCATCCGTAAGATGCTTTTCTGTGACTGGTGAGTACTCAACCAAGTCATTCTGAGAATAGTGTATG
CGGCGACCGAGTTGCTCTTGCCCGGCGTCAATACGGGATAATACCGCGCCACATAGCAGAACTTTAAAAG
TGCTCATCATTGGAAAACGTTCTTCGGGGCGAAAACTCTCAAGGATCTTACCGCTGTTGAGATCCAGTTC
GATGTAACCCACTCGTGCACCCAACTGATCTTCAGCATCTTTTACTTTCACCAGCGTTTCTGGGTGAGCA
AAAACAGGAAGGCAAAATGCCGCAAAAAAGGGAATAAGGGCGACACGGAAATGTTGAATACTCATACTCT
TCCTTTTTCAATATTATTGAAGCATTTATCAGGGTTATTGTCTCATGAGCGGATACATATTTGAATGTAT
TTAGAAAAATAAACAAATAGGGGTTCCGCGCACATTTCCCCGAAAAGTGCCACCTGACGTCTAAGAAACC
ATTATTATCATGACATTAACCTATAAAAATAGGCGTATCACGAGGCCCTTTCGTC
Features (pLannotate 1.2.2; 13 found; start..end, strand, type, name):
    137..236     +  misc_feature   bom (fragment): basis of mobility region from pBR322
    242..399     -  CDS            lacZα (fragment): LacZα fragment of β-galactosidase; lacZ fragment
    893..910     -  promoter       LEU2 promoter (fragment): S. cerevisiae LEU2
   1394..1546    +  CDS            Foxp3 (fragment): FOXP3_MOUSE - Experimental evidence at protein level: Swiss-Prot protein existence level 1. Transcriptional regulator which is crucial for the development and inhibitory function of regulatory T-cells (Treg). Plays an essential role in maintaining homeostasis of the immune system by allowing the acquisition of full suppressive function and stability of the Treg lineage, and by directly modulating the expansion and function of conventional T-cells. Can act either as a transcriptional repressor or a transcriptional activator depending on its interactions with other transcription factors, histone
   2179..2283    +  CDS            Foxp3 (fragment): FOXP3_MOUSE - Experimental evidence at protein level: Swiss-Prot protein existence level 1. Transcriptional regulator which is crucial for the development and inhibitory function of regulatory T-cells (Treg). Plays an essential role in maintaining homeostasis of the immune system by allowing the acquisition of full suppressive function and stability of the Treg lineage, and by directly modulating the expansion and function of conventional T-cells. Can act either as a transcriptional repressor or a transcriptional activator depending on its interactions with other transcription factors, histone
   2478..2494    -  protein_bind   lac operator: The lac repressor binds to the lac operator to inhibit transcription in E. coli. This inhibition can be relieved by adding lactose or isopropyl-β-D-thiogalactopyranoside (IPTG). lac repressor encoded by lacI
   2502..2532    -  promoter       lac promoter: promoter for the E. coli lac operon
   2547..2568    -  protein_bind   CAP binding site: CAP binding activates transcription in the presence of cAMP. E. coli catabolite activator protein
   2581..2673    -  CDS            lacI (fragment): lac repressor; lacI; The lac repressor binds to the lac operator to inhibit transcription in E. coli. This inhibition can be relieved by adding lactose or isopropyl-β-D-thiogalactopyranoside (IPTG).
   2856..3444    -  rep_origin     ori: high-copy-number ColE1/pMB1/pBR322/pUC origin of replication
   3615..4475    -  CDS            AmpR: β-lactamase; bla; confers resistance to ampicillin, carbenicillin, and related antibiotics
   4476..4580    -  promoter       AmpR promoter: bla
   4675..35      +  CDS            rop (fragment) (across the origin): Rop protein, which maintains plasmids at low copy number; rop
