[The description below was written by a language model from this plasmid's Addgene catalogue record and pLannotate feature annotations shown in this document.]
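Description:
p250_LTJ_2kbFoxp3wtTemplate is a bacterial cloning plasmid built on the pUC57 backbone that serves as a donor template for homology-directed repair (HDR) at the mouse Foxp3 locus. It is propagated in E. coli from the high-copy ColE1/pUC-type origin and selected with ampicillin through the β-lactamase gene and its native promoter. The remaining backbone annotations are the usual pUC remnants: the lac promoter, lac operator and CAP binding site, a lacZα fragment interrupted by the insert, and short fragments of lacI, rop and the pBR322 bom region. An 18-bp hit to the yeast LEU2 promoter lies within the insert region and is most likely a chance match rather than a functional element. The plasmid carries no mammalian promoter, reporter or selection marker, consistent with its role as a passive repair template rather than an expression vector.

The insert is about 2 kb of genomic DNA from wild-type murine Foxp3, placed in the lacZα cloning region between the M13 forward and reverse primer sites. The feature table detects two separate stretches of Foxp3 coding sequence within it, which fits a genomic fragment containing exons separated by intronic sequence. Foxp3 encodes the transcriptional regulator essential for the development and suppressive function of regulatory T cells. According to the depositor, the template carries a PAM mutation, a change typically made to keep Cas9 from recutting the template or the repaired allele. It is meant to be used with companion sgRNA plasmids targeting the Foxp3 K276X or scurfy (sf/J) alleles. The intended use is therefore restoring wild-type Foxp3 sequence at these alleles, as part of a plasmid-based gene editing approach in primary T cells.
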