Addgene plasmid #82665: p250_LTJ_2kbFoxp3wtTemplate
Purpose: 2kb HDR template for murine wildtype Foxp3
Depositing lab: Lukas Jeker. Depositing organization: University Hospital of Basel. Publication: Highly Efficient and Versatile Plasmid-Based Gene Editing in Primary T Cells. Kornete M, Marone R, Jeker LT. J Immunol. 2018 Feb 14. pii: jimmunol.1701121. doi: 10.4049/jimmunol.1701121. PubMed 29445007.
Backbone
  Vector backbone: pUC57
  Backbone manufacturer: Genscript
  Backbone size w/o insert (bp): 2710
  Vector type: HDR template for gene editing
Growth in bacteria
  Bacterial resistance: Ampicillin, 100 μg/mL
  Growth temperature: 37°C
  Growth strain: DH5alpha
  Copy number: High Copy
Gene/Insert
  Gene/Insert name: 2kb genomic DNA sequence from murine wildtype Foxp3
  Species: M. musculus (mouse)
  Cloning method: Unknown
  Sequencing primers: 5′ M13pUC-fwd; 3′ M13pUC-rev
Terms and licenses: Academic/Nonprofit Terms; Industry Terms: Not Available to Industry
Depositor comments: This HDR template can be used in conjunction with sgRNA Foxp3K276X (Addgene ID 82675) or sgRNA Foxp3sf/J (Addgene ID 82676). In the template we introduced a PAM mutation. These plasmids were previously associated with the following preprint: Highly efficient and versatile plasmid-based gene editing in primary T cells bioRxiv. 13 January 2018. doi:10.1101/247544
How to cite: p250_LTJ_2kbFoxp3wtTemplate was a gift from Lukas Jeker (Addgene plasmid # 82665 ; http://n2t.net/addgene:82665 ; RRID:Addgene_82665)
