>Addgene plasmid #82665 | p250_LTJ_2kbFoxp3wtTemplate | addgene partial sequence | sequence record 164981 | M13pUC-Fwd 5'-CCCAGTCACGACGTTGTAAAACG-3'
TTCCAGTGGATCCAATGCACTTTTCTGCCTTCCACAGGTACCAGGCACACATGCGATGCCCAGACATGCA
TGCAGGCAAAACTCCCGTATACCTAAAATAAAATGCAAGCTGACTTGGCAGTAATCTCAGCCCATCCTGT
GCTACATAGTACATGTTAGACTAGCCTGTACTACATGCTACATAGTACATGTTAGACTAGCCTGTACTAC
ATGCTACATAGTACATGTTAGACTAGCCTGTACTACAGAGCAAGAGCCCACCTACATAAATATCCAACCA
AGCAAGCAATCATTTTTTAAAGTAAAATGGAAGACTCAGTGTGGTGGCGCACGCACGCCTTTAATCCTAG
AACTCGGGAGGCAGATGCAGGCAGATCTCTGTGAGTTCGAAGCCAGTCTGGTCTACAGAGCCTGGTCTAT
ACACTGAGCTCCAGGACAGCCAAGACTACACAGAGAAACCCTGTCTGGAAGAAAAAAAAAATATATATAT
ATATATATATATATATACATAAAATAAAAAGTGGAAGCCAGATGTGGTGGCACACACTTATAATCCTAGC
ACTCCAGAGGTAGAACTAGGCTAGAAGGTGCAAGGCCAACTAGAGATATATAGTGAGACTGTCTCAGACA
AAACGAAAATGAATAGGCAAACACTCAGGAGGCAGAGGAAGTGCATCTCTGAGAGCTGCAGGCCAGTCAG
GGCTACATAGTAAGACCCTGTCAATAATAATAATGGCAATAATAATTTTAAGACCAAAATAAATAGACAT
GGATGAAGGGGGAAAGGAATGAGAAGAAGGAAGATAAGCGATGAGGGAGGAGATAGGGTGAAAGTGGTCT
GTATGTATTACATACATGTACAAAATTGTCTAAAAACAAGTTTAACTAATAAGAAAATACAAACTAATGT
TTG
