>Addgene plasmid #82665 | p250_LTJ_2kbFoxp3wtTemplate | addgene partial sequence | sequence record 164984 | M13pUC-Rev 5'-AGCGGATAACAATTTCACACAGG-3'
CCAAGCTTGCATGCAGGCCTCTGCAGTCGACGAATTCATCAAGAAGGATCACATCTTGGGGCTCCTCAGA
GCTGAGGTTTGTTAATGGGTGAATTCTGCTCTTGGTGCAATGTAGGAGGCAAGCACTCCCCACCACAACT
CCCCCCCTGCCGCCCACCAGCTGCTGGGCCTCTATTGCCCTGCTTACCCATCGGATAAGGGTGGCATAGG
TGAAAGGGGGTCGCATATTGTGGTACTTGAAGTAGTCCATGTTGTGGAAGAACTCTGCAGAAGGTTGGCA
TAGATCAGAGCCTTTGGCCTCCTCACCCCCTACCCCACCTTTGTCTGCATCAGGAATCCAAGGTCTCAAT
TCCTACCACTAGCACCAAGGGGGGAGGGACAGTCTATGCTCACACATAGTACTGTTTACTGAGTACCCGC
CGTAAGCTGTGTCTTCTTTGCAGTACTCCTGCCAAATAGCTCTCCTCACTTTAAAAAGGAGTCAAGTAAT
TTGTACATCAAAGGCATGTAAGCAGCTCAAGTGGCATAGCCAGCCTGACACCAAATATCTATGGTCCCTG
GTAAACTCACAACCCAGGCCTGACAGGTGGGAGAGGGTTGGTTAGCTTGGTTGAGTGCACCTGACTTCCT
GGAGGTGGGGACGGAAGAGAGGGCTCTTTGGACTCACTTGGCCAGGCTCCTCCCTCATGGTGACTGAATG
AAGTAGCAGATGCCAAATAGGTCAGGCCTGGCTCCAATCCCCCAAAACACGGGGCCCAAGGCTATGCATT
TATAACAGTTGAGGGCTTCTAAGCCTAATAAACTCAGGTGCAGTTTCCTCCCAGCTCTTA
